Addgene plasmid #129697: pCK353
Purpose: For insulated expression in Synechocystis 6803. As pCK306 (rhaBAD rhamnose-inducible promoter, YFP, an E. coli-Synechocystis shuttle vector, chromosomal-integration sites) + terminator ECK120015170
Depositing lab: John Heap. Depositing organization: Imperial College London. Publication: Transcriptional Terminators Allow Leak-Free Chromosomal Integration of Genetic Constructs in Cyanobacteria. Kelly CL, Taylor GM, Satkute A, Dekker L, Heap JT. Microorganisms. 2019 Aug 16;7(8). pii: microorganisms7080263. doi: 10.3390/microorganisms7080263. PubMed 31426276.
Backbone
  Vector backbone: pACYC177
  Backbone size w/o insert (bp): 3941
  Total vector size (bp): 6059
  Modifications to backbone: Addition of two 1000bp sequences with homology to the Synechocystis sp. PCC6803 genome, allowing chromosomal integration. Introduction of the rhaBAD promoter from E. coli (allowing inducible expression with L-rhamnose). Introduction of a synthetic RBS and yfp as a reporter. Introduction of rhaS gene from E. coli, the transcriptional activator required for rhaBAD function in Synechocystis.
  Vector type: Bacterial Expression
Growth in bacteria
  Bacterial resistance: Kanamycin, 50 μg/mL
  Growth temperature: 37°C
  Growth strain: DH5alpha
  Copy number: Low Copy
Gene/Insert 1
  Gene/Insert name: PrhaBAD (alt name: promoter found 5' end of rhaBAD operon in E. coli)
  Species: E. coli
  Insert size (bp): 122
Gene/Insert 2
  Gene/Insert name: yfp (alt name: enhanced yellow fluorescent protein from A. victoria (BBa_E0030))
  Species: A. victoria
  Insert size (bp): 720
Gene/Insert 3
  Gene/Insert name: rhaS (alt name: transcriptional activator of the rhaBAD promoter in E. coli with native E. coli RBS)
  Species: E. coli
  Insert size (bp): 837
Gene/Insert 4
  Gene/Insert name: Terminator ECK120015170
  Species: E. coli
  Insert size (bp): 47
Terms and licenses: Academic/Nonprofit Terms; Industry Terms: Not Available to Industry
How to cite: pCK353 was a gift from John Heap (Addgene plasmid # 129697 ; http://n2t.net/addgene:129697 ; RRID:Addgene_129697)
