[The description below was written by a language model from this plasmid's Addgene catalogue record and pLannotate feature annotations shown in this document.]
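Description:
pCK353 is a pACYC177-derived bacterial expression plasmid designed for chromosomal integration and insulated, rhamnose-inducible expression in the cyanobacterium Synechocystis sp. PCC 6803. It is propagated in E. coli at low copy from the p15A origin and selected with kanamycin through an aph(3')-Ia cassette. A short remnant of the backbone's β-lactamase gene is annotated but is only a fragment. Although the record calls it an E. coli–Synechocystis shuttle vector, no cyanobacterial replication origin is annotated. Instead, the payload is flanked by two roughly 1 kb regions of homology to the Synechocystis genome, which direct insertion by homologous recombination. The feature table identifies these arms as sequence carrying psaK1 and part of cbiJ on one side, and an ndhB fragment on the other. The ndhB fragment was matched by the annotation tool to a Thermosynechococcus homologue, but by the record's description it is presumably Synechocystis sequence.

Between the arms lie the E. coli rhaBAD promoter, a synthetic ribosome binding site and an enhanced YFP reporter, followed by the kanamycin marker and rhaS with its native E. coli RBS. RhaS is the L-rhamnose-responsive activator that the promoter needs in order to function in Synechocystis, so YFP output reports induction by L-rhamnose. The plasmid is otherwise the same as its parent pCK306 but adds the 47 bp E. coli terminator ECK120015170, which the annotation tool did not detect and whose exact position is not stated in the record. The stated aim is insulated expression, and the associated study concerns terminators that allow leak-free chromosomal integration. The construct therefore appears to serve both as a test of this terminator and as a low-leak inducible integration platform. The sequenced record (6,106 nt) is slightly longer than the listed total size of 6,059 bp.
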