Features (pLannotate 1.2.2; 11 found; start..end, strand, type, name):
    117..932     +  CDS            KanR: aminoglycoside phosphotransferase; aph(3')-Ia; confers resistance to kanamycin in bacteria or G418 (Geneticin®) in eukaryotes
    967..1803    +  CDS            rhaS: positive regulator of the rhaB promoter; E. coli rhaS; activated by L-rhamnose
   2135..2392    -  CDS            psaK1: PSAK1_SYNY3 - Also known as psaK. Experimental evidence at protein level: Swiss-Prot protein existence level 1. From Synechocystis sp. (strain PCC 6803 / Kazusa).
   2528..2842    -  CDS            cbiJ (fragment): CBIJ_SYNY3 - Also known as cobK. Protein inferred from homology: Swiss-Prot protein existence level 3. Catalyzes the reduction of the macrocycle of cobalt- precorrin-6A to cobalt-precorrin-6B. From Synechocystis sp. (strain PCC 6803 / Kazusa).
   2843..3009    +  CDS            bla(M) (fragment): β-lactamase lacking the signal sequence; bla(M); allows cytosolic expression of β-lactamase
   3175..3720    +  rep_origin     p15A ori: Plasmids containing the medium-copy-number p15A origin of replication can be propagated in E. coli cells that contain a second plasmid with the ColE1 origin.
   3808..3863    +  rep_origin     RSF ori (fragment): Plasmids containing the RSF 1030 origin of replication can be propagated in E. coli cells that contain additional plasmids with compatible origins.
   3962..3988    -  misc_feature   bom (fragment): basis of mobility region from pBR322
   4169..5026    +  CDS            ndhB (fragment): NU2C_THEEB - Experimental evidence at protein level: Swiss-Prot protein existence level 1. NDH-1 shuttles electrons from an unknown electron donor, via FMN and iron-sulfur (Fe-S) centers, to quinones in the respiratory and/or the photosynthetic chain. The immediate electron acceptor for the enzyme in this species is believed to be plastoquinone. Couples the redox reaction to proton translocation, and thus conserves the redox energy in a proton gradient. Cyanobacterial NDH-1 also plays a role in inorganic carbon-concentration. From Thermosynechococcus elongatus (strain BP-1).
   5230..5347    +  promoter       rhaB promoter: promoter of the E. coli rhaBAD operon, conferring tight induction with L-rhamnose and repression with D-glucose in the presence of RhaR and RhaS (Giacalone et al., 2006)
   5387..6106    +  CDS            EYFP: enhanced YFP mammalian codon-optimized
>Addgene plasmid #129697 | pCK353 | addgene full sequence | sequence record 258482 | Addgene NGS Result
GGATCCAAAGCCACGTTGTGTCTCAAAATCTCTGATGTTACATTGCACAAGATAAAAATATATCATCATG
AACAATAAAACTGTCTGCTTACATAAACAGTAATACAAGGGGTGTTATGAGCCATATTCAACGGGAAACG
TCTTGCTCGAGGCCGCGATTAAATTCCAACATGGATGCTGATTTATATGGGTATAAATGGGCTCGCGATA
ATGTCGGGCAATCAGGTGCGACAATCTATCGATTGTATGGGAAGCCCGATGCGCCAGAGTTGTTTCTGAA
ACATGGCAAAGGTAGCGTTGCCAATGATGTTACAGATGAGATGGTCAGACTAAACTGGCTGACGGAATTT
ATGCCTCTTCCGACCATCAAGCATTTTATCCGTACTCCTGATGATGCATGGTTACTCACCACTGCGATCC
CCGGGAAAACAGCATTCCAGGTATTAGAAGAATATCCTGATTCAGGTGAAAATATTGTTGATGCGCTGGC
AGTGTTCCTGCGCCGGTTGCATTCGATTCCTGTTTGTAATTGTCCTTTTAACAGCGATCGCGTATTTCGT
CTCGCTCAGGCGCAATCACGAATGAATAACGGTTTGGTTGATGCGAGTGATTTTGATGACGAGCGTAATG
GCTGGCCTGTTGAACAAGTCTGGAAAGAAATGCATAAGCTTTTGCCATTCTCACCGGATTCAGTCGTCAC
TCATGGTGATTTCTCACTTGATAACCTTATTTTTGACGAGGGGAAATTAATAGGTTGTATTGATGTTGGA
CGAGTCGGAATCGCAGACCGATACCAGGATCTTGCCATCCTATGGAACTGCCTCGGTGAGTTTTCTCCTT
CATTACAGAAACGGCTTTTTCAAAAATATGGTATTGATAATCCTGATATGAATAAATTGCAGTTTCATTT
GATGCTCGATGAGTTTTTCTAATATTTCGCCGTGTTGACGACATCAGGAGGCCAGTATGACCGTATTACA
TAGTGTGGATTTTTTTCCGTCTGGTAACGCGTCCGTGGCGATAGAACCCCGGCTCCCGCAGGCGGATTTT
CCTGAACATCATCATGATTTTCATGAAATTGTGATTGTCGAACATGGCACGGGTATTCATGTGTTTAATG
GGCAGCCCTATACCATCACCGGTGGCACGGTCTGTTTCGTACGCGATCATGATCGGCATCTGTATGAACA
TACCGATAATCTGTGTCTGACCAATGTGCTGTATCGCTCGCCGGATCGATTTCAGTTTCTCGCCGGGCTG
AATCAGTTGCTGCCACAAGAGCTGGATGGGCAGTATCCGTCTCACTGGCGCGTTAACCACAGCGTATTGC
AGCAGGTGCGACAGCTGGTTGCACAGATGGAACAGCAGGAAGGGGAAAATGATTTACCCTCGACCGCCAG
TCGCGAGATCTTGTTTATGCAATTACTGCTCTTGCTGCGTAAAAGCAGTTTGCAGGAGAACCTGGAAAAC
AGCGCATCACGTCTCAACTTGCTTCTGGCCTGGCTGGAGGACCATTTTGCCGATGAGGTGAATTGGGATG
CCGTGGCGGATCAATTTTCTCTTTCACTGCGTACGCTACATCGGCAGCTTAAGCAGCAAACGGGACTGAC
GCCTCAGCGATACCTGAACCGCCTGCGACTGATGAAAGCCCGACATCTGCTACGCCACAGCGAGGCCAGC
GTTACTGACATCGCCTATCGCTGTGGATTCAGCGACAGTAACCACTTTTCGACGCTTTTTCGCCGAGAGT
TTAACTGGTCACCGCGTGATATTCGCCAGGGACGGGATGGCTTTCTGCAATAATCTTGGGGGAAATTAAG
ACCAAACTCGATGACCTCCAAAAAGATGTAACTTCTCTTAAGATCGATATGGCAACGGTGAAAACCGAGT
TATCTGCGGTCAGGATGGAGATAGGTACAGTCAAGGATGATGTTAAAGATGTCAAAGGGCGGGCTAATGC
TCAAATTTGGGCGTTGATTCTTGCCGTCATCGGAGCCATAATTACCACCTTGGTGCGTTTTGGCATTTTC
CCTAATCCCTAACAAAAAAGCGACCAGGCTTTTCTTTCAATTGCCCGATCGCCTTTGATATTTTCCCAAA
GGATAAAAGCTAGTCCATTCAGAATCGAGCCTTAAAGTACTCCCATATTGGCTAGCCCCAGAATTACTCC
AGCGCCGAGGATGTGGCCAAAGCTAGCGGTGCCCAGCACAGCCCCTAAACCAAAGCCGCCAAAGAAGTTA
GAGGAAGGCATGGGGGTGCCCACATTTTGTTGTTTGATGGTCAATTTACCAAAGGCGATCGCCAAAATGT
TGCAAGCAATCATCACCCCAGCAACTTTAGGGCTCCAGGACAGGGTGGCGGGAACGGCGGTGGCCAACAA
AAAGCTATGCATTGAGATTCTCCAGAATAAAGACGGTTTTTAAAGGGATAGCCCCACGCTAATGGGGGTC
TTTAAAAATCTCATCTTACGGGGACGCTCTGCCCCTGGGAAACCACCGTTGCAATACTTAACAAATTTTC
GTTTTTAGCTTGGCAAATGTCTTTGGCAAAATTGGTTGATCTGGCTTAAATCGTCAGTTATTTGCCCTGG
AATAGTCTGGGGACGGGCAATTCTGATCAGATTTACCCCCAACGCTTCCGCCACTTTTTGCTTAACCAAT
TCTCCCCCCTGGGCACCGGAGGCTTTAGTTACCACCCCTTGAATTTGCCATTGTTGCCACAGGGCTTTTT
CCAATGGTTCGGCTACGGGGGGGCGCAAAGCAATGATACGGTCGGAAGTAAACCCAGCGGCGATCGCCTG
GGCTAGGGCTTGGGGATAGGGCAGAATACGGGCAAATAGAACAAATCTGGAGCCGGTGAGCGTGGGTCTC
GCGGTATCATTGCAGCACTGGGGCCAGATGGTAAGCCCTCCCGTATCGTAGTTATCTACACGACGGGGAG
TCAGGCAACTATGGATGAACGAAATAGACAGATCGCTGAGATAGGTGCCTCACTGATTAAGCATTGGTAA
CTGTCAGACCAAGTTTACTAATATATACTTTAGATTGATTTAAAACTTCATTTTTAATTTAAAAGGATCT
AGGTGAAGATCCTTTTTGATAATCTCATGACCAAAATCCCTTAACGTGAGTTTTCGTTCCACTGAGCGTC
AGACCCCTTAATAAGATGATCTTCTTGAGATCGTTTTGGTCTGCGCGTAATCTCTTGCTCTGAAAACGAA
AAAACCGCCTTGCAGGGCGGTTTTTCGAAGGTTCTCTGAGCTACCAACTCTTTGAACCGAGGTAACTGGC
TTGGAGGAGCGCAGTCACCAAAACTTGTCCTTTCAGTTTAGCCTTAACCGGCGCATGACTTCAAGACTAA
CTCCTCTAAATCAATTACCAGTGGCTGCTGCCAGTGGTGCTTTTGCATGTCTTTCCGGGTTGGACTCAAG
ACGATAGTTACCGGATAAGGCGCAGCGGTCGGACTGAACGGGGGGTTCGTGCATACAGTCCAGCTTGGAG
CGAACTGCCTACCCGGAACTGAGTGTCAGGCGTGGAATGAGACAAACGCGGCCATAACAGCGGAATGACA
CCGGTAAACCGAAAGGCAGGAACAGGAGAGCGCACGAGGGAGCCGCCAGGGGGAAACGCCTGGTATCTTT
ATAGTCCTGTCGGGTTTCGCCACCACTGATTTGAGCGTCAGATTTCGTGATGCTTGTCAGGGGGGCGGAG
CCTATGGAAAAACGGCTTTGCCGCGGCCCTCTCACTTCCCTGTTAAGTATCTTCCTGGCATCTTCCAGGA
AATCTCCGCCCCGTTCGTAAGCCATTTCCGCTCGCCGCAGTCGAACGACCGAGCGTAGCGAGTCAGTGAG
CGAGGAAGCGGAATATATCCTGTATCACATATTCTGCTGACGCACCGGTGCAGCCTTTTTTCTCCTGCCA
CATGAAGCACTTCACTGACACCCTCATCAGTGCCAACATAGTAAGCCAGTATACACTCCGCTAGCGCTGA
GGTCTGCCTCGTGAAGAAGGTGTTGCTGACTCATACCAGGCCTGAATCGCCCCATCATCCAGCCAGAAAG
TGAGGGAGCCACGGTTGATGAGAGCTTTGTTGTAGGTGGACCAGTTGGTGATTTTGAACTTTTGCTTTGC
CACGGAACGGTCTGCGTTGTCGGGAAGATGCGGTGGGTCAATCCCTCGGTTTGGCGATCGCCTTGGTGTT
TGTCATTGCTGGTATTGCCTTTAAAATTTCCGCTGTACCCTTCCACCAATGGACCCCCGACGTTTATGAA
GGTTCTCCCACCCCGGTGGTGGCTTTTCTTTCGGTGGGCTCTAAGGCGGCCGGTTTTGCCGTAGCTATCC
GATTACTAGTGACTGCCTTTGGTGGTATTACCGATGAGTGGCACGTTATTTTCACCGCTCTGGCCGTGTT
GAGCATGGTGCTGGGCAACGTGGTGGCTTTAGCCCAAACCAGCATGAAACGGATGTTGGCCTACTCTTCC
ATCGGTCAAGCAGGCTTTGTGATGATTGGCCTAGTGGCCGGCAGTGAAGATGGTTACGCCAGCATGGTTT
TCTACATGCTCATCTATCTGTTTATGAACCTGGGGGCGTTTAGTTGCATTATTCTCTTCACCCTCCGCAC
TGGCAGTGACCAAATTAGTGATTACGCTGGTCTGTACCACAAAGACCCCTTGTTAACCTTGGGCTTGAGC
ATTTGTTTATTATCCTTGGGGGGCATTCCTCCTCTGGCGGGCTTTTTCGGCAAAATTTACATCTTCTGGG
CCGGTTGGCAATCGGGATTGTATGGCCTAGTCCTACTTGGTCTGGTTACCAGTGTAGTTTCCATCTACTA
CTACATCCGGGTGGTGAAAATGATGGTGGTGAAGGAGCCCCAGGAAATGTCCGAAGTAATCAAAAATTAC
CCGGCCATCAAATGGAATTTACCCGGCATGCGTCCCCTACAGGTGGGCATTGTCGCTACTTTGGTTGCTA
CCTCGCTGGCAGGTATTCTGGCTAATCCCCTCTTTAACCTCGCCACCGATTCCGTGGTCAGCACCAAGAT
GTTGCAGACAGCCCTCCAGCAAACAGGAGAAACTCCGGCGATCGCCATTTCCCATGATTTACCCTAGGGG
TATCAGGAAATATTGCTTTGCAGGCAAAAGCCAATGAGTGTAACTATAGAAACCGATTTAAAGGAGACTG
CAGACAATTTTCGAAAAAACCCGCTTCGGCGGGTTTTTTTATAGCTAAAACCACAATTCAGCAAATTGTG
AACATCATCACGTTCATCTTTCCCTGGTTGCCAATGGCCCATTTTCCTGTCAGTAACGAGAAGGTCGCGT
ATTCAGGCGCTTTTTAGACTGGTCGTAATGAATCGGGTAAGTTTATAATATACAAAGGAGGTAGAAATGG
TGAGCAAGGGCGAGGAGCTGTTCACCGGGGTGGTGCCCATCCTGGTCGAGCTGGACGGCGACGTAAACGG
CCACAAGTTCAGCGTGTCCGGCGAGGGCGAGGGCGATGCCACCTACGGCAAGCTGACCCTGAAGTTCATC
TGCACCACCGGCAAGCTGCCCGTGCCCTGGCCCACCCTCGTGACCACCTTCGGCTACGGCCTGCAATGCT
TCGCCCGCTACCCCGACCACATGAAGCTGCACGACTTCTTCAAGTCCGCCATGCCCGAAGGCTACGTCCA
GGAGCGCACCATCTTCTTCAAGGACGACGGCAACTACAAGACCCGCGCCGAGGTGAAGTTCGAGGGCGAC
ACCCTGGTGAACCGCATCGAGCTGAAGGGCATCGACTTCAAGGAGGACGGCAACATCCTGGGGCACAAGC
TGGAGTACAACTACAACAGCCACAACGTCTATATCATGGCCGACAAGCAGAAGAACGGCATCAAGGTGAA
CTTCAAGATCCGCCACAACATCGAGGACGGCAGCGTGCAGCTCGCCGACCACTACCAGCAGAACACCCCC
ATCGGCGACGGCCCCGTGCTGCTGCCCGACAACCACTACCTGAGCTACCAGTCCGCCCTGAGCAAAGACC
CCAACGAGAAGCGCGATCACATGGTCCTGCTGGAGTTCGTGACCGCCGCCGGGATCACTCTCGGCATGGA
CGAGCTGTACAAGTAA
